>Addgene plasmid #108001 | BMR1_03g00437-bio-His | addgene full sequence | sequence record 213193 | Addgene NGS Result
CATGTTGACATTGATTATTGACTAGTTATTAATAGTAATCAATTACGGGGTCATTAGTTCATAGCCCATA
TATGGAGTTCCGCGTTACATAACTTACGGTAAATGGCCCGCCTGGCTGACCGCCCAACGACCCCCGCCCA
TTGACGTCAATAATGACGTATGTTCCCATAGTAACGCCAATAGGGACTTTCCATTGACGTCAATGGGTGG
AGTATTTACGGTAAACTGCCCACTTGGCAGTACATCAAGTGTATCATATGCCAAGTCCGCCCCCTATTGA
CGTCAATGACGGTAAATGGCCCGCCTGGCATTATGCCCAGTACATGACCTTACGGGACTTTCCTACTTGG
CAGTACATCTACGTATTAGTCATCGCTATTACCATGGTGATGCGGTTTTGGCAGTACACCAATGGGCGTG
GATAGCGGTTTGACTCACGGGGATTTCCAAGTCTCCACCCCATTGACGTCAATGGGAGTTTGTTTTGGCA
CCAAAATCAACGGGACTTTCCAAAATGTCGTAATAACCCCGCCCCGTTGACGCAAATGGGCGGTAGGCGT
GTACGGTGGGAGGTCTATATAAGCAGAGCTCGTTTAGTGAACCGTCAGATCCTCACTCTCTTCCGCATCG
CTGTCTGCGAGGGCCAGCTGTTGGGCTCGCGGTTGAGGACAAACTCTTCGCGGTCTTTCCAGTACTCTTG
GATCGGAAACCCGTCGGCCTCCGAACGGTACTCCGCCACCGAGGGACCTGAGCGAGTCCGCATCGACCGG
ATCGGAAAACCTCTCGAGAAAGGCGTCTAACCAGTCACAGTCGCAAGGTAGGCTGAGCACCGTGGCGGGC
GGCAGCGGGTGGCGGTCGGGGTTGTTTCTGGCGGAGGTGCTGCTGATGATGTAATTAAAGTAGGCGGTCT
TGAGACGGCGGATGGTCGAGGTGAGGTGTGGCAGGCTTGAGATCCAGCTGTTGGGGTGAGTACTCCCTCT
CAAAAGCGGGCATTACTTCTGCGCTAAGATTGTCAGTTTCCAAAAACGAGGAGGATTTGATATTCACCTG
GCCCGATCTGGCCATACACTTGAGTGACAATGACATCCACTTTGCCTTTCTCTCCACAGGTGTCCACTCC
CAGGTCCAAGTTTGCCACCATGGAGTTTCAGACCCAGGTACTCATGTCCCTGCTGCTCTGCATGTCTGGT
GCGGCCGCCCTGCATGATTGGCTGCTGGTCACCGGCTTCGACCCCGTGACCATCCAGTTCGACGTGCTCG
TGAAGCCCATCGTGCAGGCCACAATCGCCAGAGGCACCAAGTGCACCGCCGACGGCTGCACCATCATCAC
CAACCTGCCCAAGATCGTGCTGATCAACGTGGCCACCAACAGCTTCACCCTGCGGCTGGTGGACACCCAC
AATGTGGCCAGCGCCGATGGCTACCAGGTCAACTGCGCCTTCCTGATCGCCTGGATTGTGCTGGAAAGCG
GCTACTTCCACGAGAGCACCCACAGCGACATCCTGTACGCCGGCAGCATCGACCTGGACTTCGCCAAGCC
CACCTTCAGCGTGACCCTGGACAACAGCAAGCTGAAGCTGACCCCCGGCAACAGCGCCTTTAGCGCCATC
CTGGTGGCCAAGGACGACGAGGACATCAGCGACCTGGTCAACATCTACTTCAGCAGCCAGATCTACACCC
AGCCCCACGATCTGGACACCGTGTCCATCAGCTTTACCAGCAACGCCGCCACCAAGCTGAGCAAGACCAG
CAAGACAGCCAAGCTGCACTACTTCCTCGTGAACACCTATAAGCTGCAGAAAACCAGCATCGGCCGGGAC
AAGAACACAGCCGACTTCTACGTGCGCAAGATCTTCCTGAAGGACGGCATGACCATGCCCCTGGAATGGG
CCTACCCCGAGCCCCTGCTGCTGCCCTGCCAGAGCATCACCGACCCCACCGACAACCCTGTGTCCACCAT
CACCGCCAAGATGGACTTCCAGTGGATCGCCCGGACCAACGAGGCCAAGATTTTCGAGTTCTACATCATC
CAGAAGTCCCCAGCCCTGAGCGGCGACGAGCTGCTGTCCAAGAATATCTACTTTCTGATCCTGAACATGG
CCAAGCCTCCCCCTCTGCTGAAACTGGATATCCTGCCTCTGAATATGGGCTTCTACGACACCAAGAACGT
GTACAAGAGCTTCAGCGCCCCTCAGGTGGTGTACACCTGGCTGTCCGGCATCGGCAACAAGTACTGCCTG
CTGGCCCACGCCATCGAGCCCAACAGCGACGTGGACTGCCACGCCCTGTGCAATTTCTACGCCAGCAACC
CCAAGTATTGCCACAGATACGGCACCGGCATGGAAATCGATACCGTGGAAACCTACAACCGCTTCGCCAC
AAACAATATGGCCGACTGCATCGAGAAGTTCCTCATCCCTCTGTGCAAGTTCCCCAACGTGCGGGACCTG
TCCGACGACAACATGATGGAATCCGAGTACCCTCTCGAGGACCAGCAGCCCACCCTGCTGAAGAATGTGG
AACCCTCCGCCTTCGCCTGCAGAGGCTCTGCCCCAGGCGGCGACTACGTCGTGTGCCGGATGAGCCAGCT
GAAGGATAAGTGGTTCTACAGCAGCTATCAAGTCTGCAAGTACTACCTCGAGCACAAGGGCGAGCACTGG
ACCAGCTCCGTGGTGTCTATCGCCGCCAGCGACGACGACACATCTGCCGGCGGAGGCGCCAAATATTACG
TGACCTACGAGATCTGCAAGGTGGTGGTCAATGCCGCCAATTTTCTGAAGTGCCACGAGCTGGGCAACAA
AAACTGCCCTAAGCTGCCCGACCTGCAGTTCTACCCAATCGAGAACCAGAAGATGCACAGCAACTACATC
CTCTACAGCTTTTGCTGCCCCAACCGGGCCAGCACCAAGAGCAACATCAAGCCCTCCAACGACGCCATCC
CCGACGGCGTGATCCTGTCTGATGAGCGGCATGCCCAGGGCCTGGCCAGCATGCCCGACATCTACCACTC
CCCCAAGGACAAGGATAACACCGGGGCCAAACTGCACGACAGCATCATGAACGACGTGAAGCAGTCCCAG
ATCCAGAACAACGCCATTCTGAGCGCCAAGCACCAGACCTCCATCTCCATCGACATCTCCAACACCCTGT
CTGGCGGCATTCTGTACGTGCCCATCTACGGCAGCGAGGTGGCCCCCACCTACATCAAAGAGACATGCAT
CTACAGCGAGTGGGAAGAGTGGTCCGCCTGCGAGCTGCCTTGTCAGCTGAAAAACAAGGTCGTGAATCGG
CGGAGAAGGCGGACACTGCTGCAGGGCATCGGGACCAAATGCCACACCATCGAAACCGAGCCTTGCCAGG
ACATCCCTGACTGCAGCAGCATGTGCCTGATGTCCGAGTGGTCTGAATGGTCCAAATGCAAGGTCGACAA
AGAGAACGGCCTGAGCTACAGCGTGCGGCATATCCTGTATGACTCCGACAAGTGCAAGGACCAGACACTG
GAACTGTGGCGGAGCTGCAAGGATGCTGACCTGGATGAGTACACCACCAAGGACTCCTACGACCTGAATC
TGGCCATCAATGAGCTGGAATTCGCCGGGAACATGGACAAAGAATACGACATCACAAACGACTACAAGAT
GGCCGTGTCCTCCACTTGGAGCGGCTGTACCCAGCCTTGCGACAACCGGAACAACCGGGGCGTGAACATT
GCCCTGAAAGACAGCGAGCGGAGCACCAACACCATCAATACCAGATCCTGCACAGAGAAGTTTCCCCCCT
GTGCCTTCGACGAAGTGATCAATTGCGAAGAGATCCGGCCCGTGCTGCCTGGCCTGACCAAGCAGAGCTG
CATCAGCGGCTGCCGGACCATCCTGAGCAACTGCAAGACCGACCACCTGAAGTGTTACGCCTTTGCCGAA
CTGGGCAGCAAGCAGGATAAGAACTTCTTCAACAACTGCCGGCTCAACGACGAACTCGAGAAGAAGATCG
CTCAGGTCAAAAACCTCCAGTACAACAAGTGCTACATCAGCAGGGCCAGCTACCTGGTGGATGAGAACAG
CTGGATCGACGCCCGGTACAACGCCTGCAACTGCTACGAAGAGGGCGCCGTGCCCTGTGACGAGCAGGAC
GTGTTCCTGAGCCTGGAAGATCTGCCCGAGGATATGATGGCCTCCAGCGTGTGCCCCGTGGAAGCCCTGG
CCCCCTCCGAGATGAATACCGCCGATATGGTGTCCTTCGGCCACAACAAGGCCGCCTACTGCCCCCTCGA
GTACATGCGGAAGGGCACCGTGACCTTCGGCTCTATCAGCTACGAAACCCTGAGAAACTTCTGCGAGTAC
GGCGCTGGCTACATGAACCTGAAGAACAGCCCCAGATACAGCCTGTTCGAGTACCAGTGCCCCTACGCCA
CCACCCTGGGCAATAGACTGGACCCCGCCGTGACAACCAGCGACTGTATCGCCGAGTGTAACAAGTATTA
CACCGAGTGCAAGAACGAGATCACCACACTGAGCACATGCCTGATCCACAGCCTGCGGAGCCTGTCCAAA
GAGTTCAACAAGTACAAGTGTCACCTGAGCGAGATCTACCCCCTGGACTGCGACATGGCCTACAGCTCCT
CCGCCGAGCTGAGCGACGATAGCCACATCTGTCCCGCCATCTGTAAGTATAACAAGCGGCGCTGCGAAGT
GAAGATCTTTGAGAACGATTACAACAACTACAAGCGGTGTCTGAAAGAGAAGCTCAAGACAAGCGAGATG
TTTAACAACAATTGCATGTTCAAGCCCATGGGCCGGATGCCCGGCAGCGGCTTCGTGCTGTGTAAATTCC
CACCCGTGGATTGCAAGTATAGCGAATGGTCTGAGTGGAGCAAGTGTACAGCCCCCTGCAACCGGATCGA
TAATGTGGCTACCCGGAAGCGGATGCGGACCCTGATTCACCCCGCCTCCAACTACGGCAAGCCTTGCAAT
AGCTACGACAGCCTGGGCACCATTGACATCGAAATCTGCAAACACCTCCCACCATGCCAGTCTGACAAGT
GGATCCTGCCAGTGACAGTGGAAAGCAACCCTCTGATTCTGGATTTCGTGGACAATCGGGACGATGAGCA
GAACCACGAGATCGAGTGGGTCAAAGAGGCCTTCGAAGTCTACCCCAAACTGAAGCACAGCAGCGAAGTC
AAGTCCTGCAAGCTGTACAAGTCCGAGAAAACCGAGGGCTGCGGGTGCCCCAGAGGCTACAGCCCTTGTT
CCCTGGGCGAGTCCATCAAGAGCCCCGATCTGATCACCTCTATCAAGAACCTGTGCAGCGTGAACCCACT
GGCCTTTATCAGCTTCGAGGACGATGTGGACGTGTACTACTACCTGTGTAACGTGGACATGGTGTATGCC
GAGGATGAACTCGACATGGATATCAAGAGATGCGACTCTATCGACAGCTTCCAGTACTCCAGCTGCATGG
GCAACGGAAAGCTGTTTAAGCCCTTCAACTTCATCGGCGCGCCGTCGACCTCCATCACGGCCTATAAGAG
TGAGGGGGAGTCAGCGGAGTTCTCCTTCCCACTCAACCTTGGAGAGGAAAGCCTGCAGGGAGAGTTGAGA
TGGAAGGCAGAGAAGGCTCCTTCTTCCCAGTCCTGGATCACCTTCTCCCTAAAGAACCAAAAGGTGTCTG
TGCAGAAGTCTACTAGCAACCCCAAGTTCCAGCTGTCCGAAACGCTCCCACTCACCCTTCAGATACCCCA
GGTCTCCCTTCAGTTTGCTGGTTCTGGCAACCTGACCCTGACTCTGGACAGAGGGATACTGTATCAGGAA
GTGAACCTGGTGGTGATGAAAGTGACTCAGCCCGACAGCAACACTTTGACCTGTGAGGTGATGGGACCCA
CCTCACCCAAGATGAGACTGATCTTGAAGCAGGAGAATCAGGAGGCCAGGGTCTCCAGGCAGGAGAAAGT
GATTCAAGTGCAGGCCCCTGAAGCAGGGGTGTGGCAATGTCTACTGAGTGAAGGTGAAGAGGTCAAGATG
GACTCCAAGATCCAGGTTTTATCCAAAGGGTTGAATTCCGGCAGCCTGCACCACATCCTGGACGCCCAGA
AGATGCTGTGGAACCACAGGGACAGGAACCTGCCTCCTCTGGCCCCTCTGGGCCCCCACCACCATCACCA
CCATTGAGTCTAGACACGTGATTAATTAAGGATCCCCCGACCTCGACCTCTGGCTAATAAAGGAAATTTA
TTTTCATTGCAATAGTGTGTTGGAATTTTTTGTGTCTCTCACTCGGAAGGACATATGGGAGGGCAAATCA
TTTGGTCGAGATCCCTCGGAGATCTCTAGCTAGAGGATCGATCCCCGCCCCGGACGAACTAAACCTGACT
ACGACATCTCTGCCCCTTCTTCGCGGGGCAGTGCATGTAATCCCTTCAGTTGGTTGGTACAACTTGCCAA
CTGGGCCCTGTTCCACATGTGACACGGGGGGGGACCAAACACAAAGGGGTTCTCTGACTGTAGTTGACAT
CCTTATAAATGGATGTGCACATTTGCCAACACTGAGTGGCTTTCATCCTGGAGCAGACTTTGCAGTCTGT
GGACTGCAACACAACATTGCCTTTATGTGTAACTCTTGGCTGAAGCTCTTACACCAATGCTGGGGGACAT
GTACCTCCCAGGGGCCCAGGAAGACTACGGGAGGCTACACCAACGTCAATCAGAGGGGCCTGTGTAGCTA
CCGATAAGCGGACCCTCAAGAGGGCATTAGCAATAGTGTTTATAAGGCCCCCTTGTTAACCCTAAACGGG
TAGCATATGCTTCCCGGGTAGTAGTATATACTATCCAGACTAACCCTAATTCAATAGCATATGTTACCCA
ACGGGAAGCATATGCTATCGAATTAGGGTTAGTAAAAGGGTCCTAAGGAACAGCGATATCTCCCACCCCA
TGAGCTGTCACGGTTTTATTTACATGGGGTCAGGATTCCACGAGGGTAGTGAACCATTTTAGTCACAAGG
GCAGTGGCTGAAGATCAAGGAGCGGGCAGTGAACTCTCCTGAATCTTCGCCTGCTTCTTCATTCTCCTTC
GTTTAGCTAATAGAATAACTGCTGAGTTGTGAACAGTAAGGTGTATGTGAGGTGCTCGAAAACAAGGTTT
CAGGTGACGCCCCCAGAATAAAATTTGGACGGGGGGTTCAGTGGTGGCATTGTGCTATGACACCAATATA
ACCCTCACAAACCCCTTGGGCAATAAATACTAGTGTAGGAATGAAACATTCTGAATATCTTTAACAATAG
AAATCCATGGGGTGGGGACAAGCCGTAAAGACTGGATGTCCATCTCACACGAATTTATGGCTATGGGCAA
CACATAATCCTAGTGCAATATGATACTGGGGTTATTAAGATGTGTCCCAGGCAGGGACCAAGACAGGTGA
ACCATGTTGTTACACTCTATTTGTAACAAGGGGAAAGAGAGTGGACGCCGACAGCAGCGGACTCCACTGG
TTGTCTCTAACACCCCCGAAAATTAAACGGGGCTCCACGCCAATGGGGCCCATAAACAAAGACAAGTGGC
CACTCTTTTTTTTGAAATTGTGGAGTGGGGGCACGCGTCAGCCCCCACACGCCGCCCTGCGGTTTTGGAC
TGTAAAATAAGGGTGTAATAACTTGGCTGATTGTAACCCCGCTAACCACTGCGGTCAAACCACTTGCCCA
CAAAACCACTAATGGCACCCCGGGGAATACCTGCATAAGTAGGTGGGCGGGCCAAGATAGGGGCGCGATT
GCTGCGATCTGGAGGACAAATTACACACACTTGCGCCTGAGCGCCAAGCACAGGGTTGTTGGTCCTCATA
TTCACGAGGTCGCTGAGAGCACGGTGGGCTAATGTTGCCATGGGTAGCATATACTACCCAAATATCTGGA
TAGCATATGCTATCCTAATCTATATCTGGGTAGCATAGGCTATCCTAATCTATATCTGGGTAGCATATGC
TATCCTAATCTATATCTGGGTAGTATATGCTATCCTAATTTATATCTGGGTAGCATAGGCTATCCTAATC
TATATCTGGGTAGCATATGCTATCCTAATCTATATCTGGGTAGTATATGCTATCCTAATCTGTATCCGGG
TAGCATATGCTATCCTAATAGAGATTAGGGTAGTATATGCTATCCTAATTTATATCTGGGTAGCATATAC
TACCCAAATATCTGGATAGCATATGCTATCCTAATCTATATCTGGGTAGCATATGCTATCCTAATCTATA
TCTGGGTAGCATAGGCTATCCTAATCTATATCTGGGTAGCATATGCTATCCTAATCTATATCTGGGTAGT
ATATGCTATCCTAATTTATATCTGGGTAGCATAGGCTATCCTAATCTATATCTGGGTAGCATATGCTATC
CTAATCTATATCTGGGTAGTATATGCTATCCTAATCTGTATCCGGGTAGCATATGCTATCCTCATGATAA
GCTGTCAAACATGAGAATTTTCTTGAAGACGAAAGGGCCTCGTGATACGCCTATTTTTATAGGTTAATGT
CATGATAATAATGGTTTCTTAGACGTCAGGTGGCACTTTTCGGGGAAATGTGCGCGGAACCCCTATTTGT
TTATTTTTCTAAATACATTCAAATATGTATCCGCTCATGAGACAATAACCCTGATAAATGCTTCAATAAT
ATTGAAAAAGGAAGAGTATGAGTATTCAACATTTCCGTGTCGCCCTTATTCCCTTTTTTGCGGCATTTTG
CCTTCCTGTTTTTGCTCACCCAGAAACGCTGGTGAAAGTAAAAGATGCTGAAGATCAGTTGGGTGCACGA
GTGGGTTACATCGAACTGGATCTCAACAGCGGTAAGATCCTTGAGAGTTTTCGCCCCGAAGAACGTTTTC
CAATGATGAGCACTTTTAAAGTTCTGCTATGTGGCGCGGTATTATCCCGTGTTGACGCCGGGCAAGAGCA
ACTCGGTCGCCGCATACACTATTCTCAGAATGACTTGGTTGAGTACTCACCAGTCACAGAAAAGCATCTT
ACGGATGGCATGACAGTAAGAGAATTATGCAGTGCTGCCATAACCATGAGTGATAACACTGCGGCCAACT
TACTTCTGACAACGATCGGAGGACCGAAGGAGCTAACCGCTTTTTTGCACAACATGGGGGATCATGTAAC
TCGCCTTGATCGTTGGGAACCGGAGCTGAATGAAGCCATACCAAACGACGAGCGTGACACCACGATGCCT
GCAGCAATGGCAACAACGTTGCGCAAACTATTAACTGGCGAACTACTTACTCTAGCTTCCCGGCAACAAT
TAATAGACTGGATGGAGGCGGATAAAGTTGCAGGACCACTTCTGCGCTCGGCCCTTCCGGCTGGCTGGTT
TATTGCTGATAAATCTGGAGCCGGTGAGCGTGGGTCTCGCGGTATCATTGCAGCACTGGGGCCAGATGGT
AAGCCCTCCCGTATCGTAGTTATCTACACGACGGGGAGTCAGGCAACTATGGATGAACGAAATAGACAGA
TCGCTGAGATAGGTGCCTCACTGATTAAGCATTGGTAACTGTCAGACCAAGTTTACTCATATATACTTTA
GATTGATTTAAAACTTCATTTTTAATTTAAAAGGATCTAGGTGAAGATCCTTTTTGATAATCTCATGACC
AAAATCCCTTAACGTGAGTTTTCGTTCCACTGAGCGTCAGACCCCGTAGAAAAGATCAAAGGATCTTCTT
GAGATCCTTTTTTTCTGCGCGTAATCTGCTGCTTGCAAACAAAAAAACCACCGCTACCAGCGGTGGTTTG
TTTGCCGGATCAAGAGCTACCAACTCTTTTTCCGAAGGTAACTGGCTTCAGCAGAGCGCAGATACCAAAT
ACTGTTCTTCTAGTGTAGCCGTAGTTAGGCCACCACTTCAAGAACTCTGTAGCACCGCCTACATACCTCG
CTCTGCTAATCCTGTTACCAGTGGCTGCTGCCAGTGGCGATAAGTCGTGTCTTACCGGGTTGGACTCAAG
ACGATAGTTACCGGATAAGGCGCAGCGGTCGGGCTGAACGGGGGGTTCGTGCACACAGCCCAGCTTGGAG
CGAACGACCTACACCGAACTGAGATACCTACAGCGTGAGCTATGAGAAAGCGCCACGCTTCCCGAAGGGA
GAAAGGCGGACAGGTATCCGGTAAGCGGCAGGGTCGGAACAGGAGAGCGCACGAGGGAGCTTCCAGGGGG
AAACGCCTGGTATCTTTATAGTCCTGTCGGGTTTCGCCACCTCTGACTTGAGCGTCGATTTTTGTGATGC
TCGTCAGGGGGGCGGAGCCTATGGAAAAACGCCAGCAACGCGGCCTTTTTACGGTTCCTGGCCTTTTGCT
GGCCTTTTGCTCACATGTTCTTTCCTGCGTTATCCCCTGATTCTGTGGATAACCGTATTACCGCCTTTGA
GTGAGCTGATACCGCTCGCCGCAGCCGAACGACCGAGCGCAGCGAGTCAGTGAGCGAGGAAGCGGAAGAG
CGCCCAATACGCAAACCGCCTCTCCCCGCGCGTTGGCCGATTCATTAATGCAGCTGGCACGACAGGTTTC
CCGACTGGAAAGCGGGCAGTGAGCGCAACGCAATTAATGTGAGTTAGCTCACTCATTAGGCACCCCAGGC
TTTACACTTTATGCTTCCGGCTCGTATGTTGTGTGGAATTGTGAGCGGATAACAATTTCACACAGGAAAC
AGCTATGACCATGATTACGCCAAGCTCTAGCTAGAGGTCGACCAATTCTCATGTTTGACAGCTTATCATC
GCAGATCCGGGCAACGTTGTTGCCATTGCTGCAGGCGCAGAACTGGTAGGTATGGAAGATCTATACATTG
AATCAATATTGGCAATTAGCCATATTAGTCATTGGTTATATAGCATAAATCAATATTGGCTATTGGCCAT
TGCATACGTTGTATCTATATCATAATATGTACATTTATATTGGCTCATGTCCAATATGACCGC
Features (pLannotate 1.2.2; 17 found; start..end, strand, type, name):
      7..386     +  enhancer       CMV enhancer: human cytomegalovirus immediate early enhancer
    388..587     +  promoter       CMV promoter: human cytomegalovirus (CMV) immediate early promoter
    655..693     +  misc_feature   Ad SA (fragment): adenovirus major late transcript splice acceptor (Friedrich and Soriano, 1991)
    726..935     -  CDS            PTP (fragment): TERM_ADE02 - Experimental evidence at protein level: Swiss-Prot protein existence level 1. Protein covalently bound to the viral DNA that acts as a primer for viral genomic replication by DNA strand displacement. Assembles on the viral origin of replication in an initiation complex with viral polymerase, DBP, host NFIA and host POU2F1/OCT1. During initiation, the polymerase covalently couples the first dCTP with Ser- 580 of pTP. The terminal protein stimulates the template activity over 20 fold compared to protein-free templates. Neo-synthesized viral genomes are linked to two preterminal prot
    966..1055    +  intron         chimeric intron (fragment): chimera between introns from adenovirus and immunoglobulin heavy chain genes
   1074..1120    +  CDS            IgH signal sequence (fragment): signal sequence from the mouse immunoglobulin heavy chain variable region
   5493..6056    +  CDS            Cd4 (fragment): CD4_RAT - Experimental evidence at protein level: Swiss-Prot protein existence level 1. Integral membrane glycoprotein that plays an essential role in the immune response and serves multiple functions in responses against both external and internal offenses. In T-cells, functions primarily as a coreceptor for MHC class II molecule:peptide complex. The antigens presented by class II peptides are derived from extracellular proteins while class I peptides are derived from cytosolic proteins. Interacts simultaneously with the T-cell receptor (TCR) and the MHC class II presented by antigen presenti
   6216..6271    +  polyA_signal   β-globin poly(A) signal: rabbit β-globin polyadenylation signal (Gil and Proudfoot, 1987)
   6785..8466    -  rep_origin     oriP (fragment): Epstein-Barr virus oriP replication origin (Yates et al., 2000)
   8593..8697    +  promoter       AmpR promoter: bla
   8698..9558    +  CDS            AmpR: β-lactamase; bla; confers resistance to ampicillin, carbenicillin, and related antibiotics
   9729..10317   +  rep_origin     ori: high-copy-number ColE1/pMB1/pBR322/pUC origin of replication
  10500..10592   +  CDS            lacI (fragment): lac repressor; lacI; The lac repressor binds to the lac operator to inhibit transcription in E. coli. This inhibition can be relieved by adding lactose or isopropyl-β-D-thiogalactopyranoside (IPTG).
  10605..10626   +  protein_bind   CAP binding site: CAP binding activates transcription in the presence of cAMP. E. coli catabolite activator protein
  10641..10671   +  promoter       lac promoter: promoter for the E. coli lac operon
  10675..10697   +  protein_bind   lac operator (fragment): The lac repressor binds to the lac operator to inhibit transcription in E. coli. This inhibition can be relieved by adding lactose or isopropyl-β-D-thiogalactopyranoside (IPTG). lac repressor encoded by lacI
  10791..10816   -  CDS            bla(M) (fragment): β-lactamase lacking the signal sequence; bla(M); allows cytosolic expression of β-lactamase
