[The description below was written by a language model from this plasmid's Addgene catalogue record and pLannotate feature annotations shown in this document.]
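Description:
BMR1_03g00437-bio-His is a mammalian expression plasmid built on a modified pTT3 backbone, designed for transient production of a secreted, soluble form of a Babesia microti protein. It is propagated in E. coli through a high-copy ColE1/pUC-type origin with ampicillin selection (AmpR). It also carries an Epstein-Barr virus oriP fragment, which supports episomal maintenance in cells that supply EBNA1. Remnants of lac regulatory sequence and short lacI and bla fragments appear to be backbone carry-over with no evident role in the expression cassette.

Expression is driven by the CMV enhancer and promoter, followed by adenovirus-derived leader and splice sequences and a chimeric intron fragment. The small "PTP" hit on the opposite strand most likely reflects this adenoviral leader region rather than a real coding element. A mouse immunoglobulin heavy chain signal sequence directs the product into the secretory pathway. The insert, made by gene synthesis and cloned between NotI and AscI, encodes the full-length BMR1_03g00437 ectodomain (about 4.3 kb). Every potential N-linked glycosylation sequon has been disabled by replacing the serine or threonine with alanine, so the mammalian host does not add glycans to the parasite protein.

The ectodomain is fused at its C terminus to rat Cd4 domains 3 and 4, a biotinylation sequence and a 6xHis tag, and the transcript ends at a rabbit β-globin polyadenylation signal. The feature table does not separately annotate the insert, the biotinylation sequence or the His tag. Cotransfection with BirA yields an enzymatically monobiotinylated protein. The plasmid belongs to a library of recombinant B. microti cell surface and secreted proteins made for diagnostics discovery and reverse vaccinology.
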