Addgene plasmid #108001: BMR1_03g00437-bio-His
Purpose: Expresses enzymatically monobiotinylated full-length BMR1_03g00437 ectodomain with no N-linked glycans upon cotransfection with BirA in mammalian cells. Contains a C-terminal rat Cd4 d3+4 tag.
Depositing lab: Gavin Wright. Depositing organization: Wellcome Sanger Institute. Publication: A library of recombinant Babesia microti cell surface and secreted proteins for diagnostics discovery and reverse vaccinology. Elton CM, Rodriguez M, Ben Mamoun C, Lobo CA, Wright GJ. Int J Parasitol. 2019 Feb;49(2):115-125. doi: 10.1016/j.ijpara.2018.10.003. Epub 2018 Oct 24. PubMed 30367868.
Backbone
  Vector backbone: pTT3
  Backbone manufacturer: Yves Durocher
  Backbone size w/o insert (bp): 6670
  Modifications to backbone: Addition of CD4, biotinylation sequence, 6xhis tags
  Vector type: Mammalian Expression
Growth in bacteria
  Bacterial resistance: Ampicillin, 100 μg/mL
  Growth temperature: 37°C
  Growth strain: DH5alpha
  Copy number: High Copy
Gene/Insert
  Gene/Insert name: BMR1_03g00437
  Species: B. microti
  Insert size (bp): 4314
  Mutation: all potential N-linked glycosylation sites (N-X-S/T, where X is not proline) were systematically removed by substituting alanine for serine/threonine at these sites.
  Promoter: CMV
  Tag / fusion protein: ratCD4d3+4,biotinylation sequence, 6xHis (C terminal on backbone)
  Cloning method: Restriction Enzyme; 5′ cloning site NotI (not destroyed); 3′ cloning site AscI (not destroyed)
  Sequencing primers: 5′ CMV-F; 3′ EBVori-F (5'-CCACTCAGTGTTGGCAAATG-3')
Resource information
  A portion of this plasmid was derived from a plasmid made by: Made by gene synthesis. pTT3 was obtained from Yves Durocher, National Research Council of Canada
Terms and licenses: Academic/Nonprofit Terms; Industry Terms: Not Available to Industry
How to cite: BMR1_03g00437-bio-His was a gift from Gavin Wright (Addgene plasmid # 108001 ; http://n2t.net/addgene:108001 ; RRID:Addgene_108001)
